Addgene plasmid #81458: pDONR223_PIK3R3_p.R383C
Purpose: Gateway Donor vector containing PIK3R3 , part of the Target Accelerator Plasmid Collection.
Depositing lab: Jesse Boehm & William Hahn & David Root. Depositing organization: Broad Institute. Publication: Systematic Functional Interrogation of Rare Cancer Variants Identifies Oncogenic Alleles. Kim E, Ilic N, Shrestha Y, Zou L, Kamburov A, Zhu C, Yang X, Lubonja R, Tran N, Nguyen C, Lawrence MS, Piccioni F, Bagul M, Doench JG, Chouinard CR, Wu X, Hogstrom L, Natoli T, Tamayo P, Horn H, Corsello SM, Lage K, Root DE, Subramanian A, Golub TR, Getz G, Boehm JS, Hahn WC. Cancer Discov. 2016 Jul;6(7):714-26. doi: 10.1158/2159-8290.CD-16-0160. Epub 2016 May 4. PubMed 27147599.
Backbone
  Vector backbone: pDONR223
  Backbone manufacturer: Invitrogen
  Backbone size w/o insert (bp): 2790
  Vector type: Gateway Entry vector
Growth in bacteria
  Bacterial resistance: Spectinomycin, 50 μg/mL
  Growth temperature: 37°C
  Growth strain: DH5alpha
  Copy number: High Copy
Gene/Insert
  Gene/Insert name: PIK3R3 (alt name: NM_003629.3)
  Species: H. sapiens (human)
  Mutation: D338A; R383C
  Entrez Gene: PIK3R3 (a.k.a. p55, p55-GAMMA, p55PIK)
  Promoter: None
  Cloning method: Gateway Cloning
  Sequencing primers: 5′ M13pUC-fwd; 3′ M13-Rev
Terms and licenses: Academic/Nonprofit Terms; Industry Terms: Not Available to Industry
Depositor comments: Open state: NO stop codon immediately follows insert
How to cite: pDONR223_PIK3R3_p.R383C was a gift from Jesse Boehm & William Hahn & David Root (Addgene plasmid # 81458 ; http://n2t.net/addgene:81458 ; RRID:Addgene_81458)
