[The description below was written by a language model from this plasmid's Addgene catalogue record and pLannotate feature annotations shown in this document.]
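Description:
pDONR223_PIK3R3_p.R383C is a Gateway entry clone built on the Invitrogen pDONR223 backbone. It carries a variant open reading frame of human PIK3R3 (also called p55-gamma or p55PIK), a regulatory subunit of phosphoinositide 3-kinase that binds activated, tyrosine-phosphorylated kinases through its SH2 domain. The sequenced plasmid is 4,179 nt and is maintained in E. coli at high copy from a ColE1/pUC-type origin. Selection is with spectinomycin, conferred by the aadA (SmR) aminoglycoside adenylyltransferase gene. A class 1 integron Pc promoter fragment and a remnant of a gentamicin resistance gene lie just upstream of that marker. Short lacI and lacZα fragments are also annotated, apparently backbone remnants.

The PIK3R3 coding sequence is flanked on both sides by attL recombination sites. The annotation software labels both as attL3, although they are in opposite orientations as expected for a directional entry cassette. These sites allow LR Clonase-mediated transfer of the ORF into any compatible Gateway destination vector. The record lists no promoter for the insert, so expression depends on the destination vector. rrnB T1 and T2 terminators upstream insulate the cassette from read-through transcription, and a T7 promoter sits downstream of it, facing back toward the insert. The clone is in the "open" configuration, with no stop codon after the insert, which permits C-terminal fusions in the destination vector. The construct name refers to R383C, but the catalogue lists two substitutions, D338A and R383C. The plasmid belongs to the Target Accelerator Plasmid Collection, which was assembled for systematic functional testing of rare cancer-associated variants for oncogenic activity.
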