Features (pLannotate 1.2.2; 12 found; start..end, strand, type, name):
    121..213     +  CDS            lacI (fragment): lac repressor; lacI; The lac repressor binds to the lac operator to inhibit transcription in E. coli. This inhibition can be relieved by adding lactose or isopropyl-β-D-thiogalactopyranoside (IPTG).
    268..295     -  terminator     rrnB T2 terminator: transcription terminator T2 from the E. coli rrnB gene
    427..470     +  terminator     rrnB T1 terminator: Escherichia coli rrnB; transcription terminator T1 from the E. coli rrnB gene
    517..553     -  CDS            lacZα (fragment): LacZα fragment of β-galactosidase; lacZ fragment
    570..665     +  protein_bind   attL3: mutant version of attL; recombination site for the Gateway® LR reaction LR Clonase™
    671..2053    +  CDS            PIK3R3: P55G_HUMAN - Experimental evidence at protein level: Swiss-Prot protein existence level 1. Binds to activated (phosphorylated) protein-tyrosine kinases through its SH2 domain and regulates their kinase activity. During insulin stimulation, it also binds to IRS-1. From Homo sapiens (Human).
   2061..2156    -  protein_bind   attL3: mutant version of attL; recombination site for the Gateway® LR reaction LR Clonase™
   2175..2193    -  promoter       T7 promoter: promoter for bacteriophage T7 RNA polymerase
   2383..2406    +  promoter       Pc promoter (fragment): intI1 (promoter lies within the coding sequence); class 1 integron promoter
   2582..2638    +  CDS            GmR (fragment): gentamycin acetyltransferase; aacC1; confers resistance to gentamycin
   2645..3436    +  CDS            SmR: aminoglycoside adenylyltransferase (Murphy, 1985); aadA; confers resistance to spectinomycin and streptomycin
   3529..4117    +  rep_origin     ori: high-copy-number ColE1/pMB1/pBR322/pUC origin of replication
>Addgene plasmid #81458 | pDONR223_PIK3R3_p.R383C | addgene full sequence | sequence record 166786 | Addgene NGS result
CTTTCCTGCGTTATCCCCTGATTCTGTGGATAACCGTATTACCGCCTTTGAGTGAGCTGATACCGCTCGC
CGCAGCCGAACGACCGAGCGCAGCGAGTCAGTGAGCGAGGAAGCGGAAGAGCGCCCAATACGCAAACCGC
CTCTCCCCGCGCGTTGGCCGATTCATTAATGCAGCTGGCACGACAGGTTTCCCGACTGGAAAGCGGGCAG
TGAGCGCAACGCAATTAATACGCGTACCGCTAGCCAGGAAGAGTTTGTAGAAACGCAAAAAGGCCATCCG
TCAGGATGGCCTTCTGCTTAGTTTGATGCCTGGCAGTTTATGGCGGGCGTCCTGCCCGCCACCCTCCGGG
CCGTTGCTTCACAACGTTCAAATCCGCTCCCGGCGGATTTGTCCTACTCAGGAGAGCGTTCACCGACAAA
CAACAGATAAAACGAAAGGCCCAGTCTTCCGACTGAGCCTTTCGTTTTATTTGATGCCTGGCAGTTCCCT
ACTCTCGCGTTAACGCTAGCATGGATGTTTTCCCAGTCACGACGTTGTAAAACGACGGCCAGTCTTAAGC
TCGGGCCCCAAATAATGATTTTATTTTGACTGATAGTGACCTGTTCGTTGCAACAAATTGATGAGCAATG
CTTTTTTATAATGCCAACTTTGTACAAAAAAGTTGGCACCATGTACAATACGGTGTGGAGTATGGACCGC
GATGACGCAGACTGGAGGGAGGTGATGATGCCCTATTCGACAGAACTGATATTTTATATTGAAATGGATC
CTCCAGCTCTTCCACCAAAGCCACCTAAGCCAATGACTTCAGCAGTTCCAAATGGAATGAAGGACAGTTC
TGTTTCTCTTCAGGATGCAGAATGGTACTGGGGGGATATTTCAAGGGAGGAGGTAAATGACAAATTGCGG
GATATGCCAGATGGGACCTTCTTGGTCCGAGATGCCTCAACAAAAATGCAGGGAGATTATACTTTGACTT
TGCGGAAGGGAGGCAATAATAAGTTAATAAAGATCTATCACCGGGATGGTAAATATGGCTTTTCTGATCC
TCTGACATTTAATTCCGTGGTGGAGCTCATTAACCACTATCACCATGAATCTCTTGCTCAGTACAATCCC
AAACTTGATGTGAAGCTGATGTACCCAGTGTCCAGATACCAACAGGATCAGTTGGTAAAAGAAGATAATA
TTGATGCAGTAGGTAAAAAACTGCAAGAATACCACTCTCAGTATCAGGAGAAGAGTAAAGAGTATGATAG
GCTGTATGAAGAATATACTAGAACATCCCAGGAAATACAGATGAAGAGGACTGCAATAGAAGCTTTTAAT
GAAACAATTAAAATATTTGAAGAGCAGTGTCACACACAAGAACAACATAGCAAAGAATATATTGAGCGAT
TTCGCAGAGAGGGGAATGAAAAGGAGATTGAACGAATTATGATGAATTATGATAAATTGAAATCACGTCT
GGGTGAGATTCATGATAGCAAAATGCGTCTAGAGCAGGATTTGAAGAATCAAGCTTTGGACAACCGAGAA
ATAGATAAAAAAATGAATAGCATCAAACCTGACCTGATCCAGCTGCGAAAGATCCGAGATCAACACCTTG
TATGGCTCAATCACAAAGGAGTGAGACAGAAACGCCTGAATGTCTGGCTGGGAATTAAGAATGAGGATGC
TGCTGAGAACTATTTTATCAATGAGGAAGATGAAAACCTGCCCCATTATGATGAGAAAACCTGGTTTGTT
GAGGATATCAATCGAGTACAAGCAGAGGACTTGCTTTATGGGAAACCTGATGGTGCATTCTTAATTTGTG
AGAGTAGCAAGAAAGGATGCTATGCTTGCTCTGTGGTGGCCGATGGGGAAGTGAAGCACTGTGTGATCTA
CAGCACTGCTCGGGGCTATGGCTTTGCAGAGCCCTACAACCTGTACAGCTCTCTGAAGGAGCTAGTGCTC
CATTACCAGCAGACATCCTTGGTTCAGCACAACGACTCCCTCAACGTCAGGCTTGCCTACCCTGTTCATG
CACAGATGCCCTCGCTTTGCAGATGATTGCCAACTTTCTTGTACAAAGTTGGCATTATAAGAAAGCATTG
CTTATCAATTTGTTGCAACGAACAGGTCACTATCAGTCAAAATAAAATCATTATTTGCCATCCAGCTGAT
ATCCCCTATAGTGAGTCGTATTACATGGTCATAGCTGTTTCCTGGCAGCTCTGGCCCGTGTCTCAAAATC
TCTGATGTTACATTGCACAAGATAAAAATATATCATCATGCCTCCTCTAGACCAGCCAGGACAGAAATGC
CTCGACTTCGCTGCTACCCAAGGTTGCCGGGTGACGCACACCGTGGAAACGGATGAAGGCACGAACCCAG
TGGACATAAGCCTGTTCGGTTCGTAAGCTGTAATGCAAGTAGCGTATGCGCTCACGCAACTGGTCCAGAA
CCTTGACCGAACGCAGCGGTGGTAACGGCGCAGTGGCGGTTTTCATGGCTTGTTATGACTGTTTTTTTGG
GGTACAGTCTATGCCTCGGGCATCCAAGCAGCAAGCGCGTTACGCCGTGGGTCGATGTTTGATGTTATGG
AGCAGCAACGATGTTACGCAGCAGGGCAGTCGCCCTAAAACAAAGTTAAACATTATGAGGGAAGCGGTGA
TCGCCGAAGTATCGACTCAACTATCAGAGGTAGTTGGCGTCATCGAGCGCCATCTCGAACCGACGTTGCT
GGCCGTACATTTGTACGGCTCCGCAGTGGATGGCGGCCTGAAGCCACACAGTGATATTGATTTGCTGGTT
ACGGTGACCGTAAGGCTTGATGAAACAACGCGGCGAGCTTTGATCAACGACCTTTTGGAAACTTCGGCTT
CCCCTGGAGAGAGCGAGATTCTCCGCGCTGTAGAAGTCACCATTGTTGTGCACGACGACATCATTCCGTG
GCGTTATCCAGCTAAGCGCGAACTGCAATTTGGAGAATGGCAGCGCAATGACATTCTTGCAGGTATCTTC
GAGCCAGCCACGATCGACATTGATCTGGCTATCTTGCTGACAAAAGCAAGAGAACATAGCGTTGCCTTGG
TAGGTCCAGCGGCGGAGGAACTCTTTGATCCGGTTCCTGAACAGGATCTATTTGAGGCGCTAAATGAAAC
CTTAACGCTATGGAACTCGCCGCCCGACTGGGCTGGCGATGAGCGAAATGTAGTGCTTACGTTGTCCCGC
ATTTGGTACAGCGCAGTAACCGGCAAAATCGCGCCGAAGGATGTCGCTGCCGACTGGGCAATGGAGCGCC
TGCCGGCCCAGTATCAGCCCGTCATACTTGAAGCTAGACAGGCTTATCTTGGACAAGAAGAAGATCGCTT
GGCCTCGCGCGCAGATCAGTTGGAAGAATTTGTCCACTACGTGAAAGGCGAGATCACCAAGGTAGTCGGC
AAATAACCCTCGAGCCACCCATGACCAAAATCCCTTAACGTGAGTTACGCGTCGTTCCACTGAGCGTCAG
ACCCCGTAGAAAAGATCAAAGGATCTTCTTGAGATCCTTTTTTTCTGCGCGTAATCTGCTGCTTGCAAAC
AAAAAAACCACCGCTACCAGCGGTGGTTTGTTTGCCGGATCAAGAGCTACCAACTCTTTTTCCGAAGGTA
ACTGGCTTCAGCAGAGCGCAGATACCAAATACTGTTCTTCTAGTGTAGCCGTAGTTAGGCCACCACTTCA
AGAACTCTGTAGCACCGCCTACATACCTCGCTCTGCTAATCCTGTTACCAGTGGCTGCTGCCAGTGGCGA
TAAGTCGTGTCTTACCGGGTTGGACTCAAGACGATAGTTACCGGATAAGGCGCAGCGGTCGGGCTGAACG
GGGGGTTCGTGCACACAGCCCAGCTTGGAGCGAACGACCTACACCGAACTGAGATACCTACAGCGTGAGC
TATGAGAAAGCGCCACGCTTCCCGAAGGGAGAAAGGCGGACAGGTATCCGGTAAGCGGCAGGGTCGGAAC
AGGAGAGCGCACGAGGGAGCTTCCAGGGGGAAACGCCTGGTATCTTTATAGTCCTGTCGGGTTTCGCCAC
CTCTGACTTGAGCGTCGATTTTTGTGATGCTCGTCAGGGGGGCGGAGCCTATGGAAAAACGCCAGCAACG
CGGCCTTTTTACGGTTCCTGGCCTTTTGCTGGCCTTTTGCTCACATGTT
