>Addgene plasmid #81458 | pDONR223_PIK3R3_p.R383C | depositor partial sequence | sequence record 154777 | Insert sequence
ATGTACAATACGGTGTGGAGTATGGACCGCGATGACGCAGACTGGAGGGAGGTGATGATGCCCTATTCGA
CAGAACTGATATTTTATATTGAAATGGATCCTCCAGCTCTTCCACCAAAGCCACCTAAGCCAATGACTTC
AGCAGTTCCAAATGGAATGAAGGACAGTTCTGTTTCTCTTCAGGATGCAGAATGGTACTGGGGGGATATT
TCAAGGGAGGAGGTAAATGACAAATTGCGGGATATGCCAGATGGGACCTTCTTGGTCCGAGATGCCTCAA
CAAAAATGCAGGGAGATTATACTTTGACTTTGCGGAAGGGAGGCAATAATAAGTTAATAAAGATCTATCA
CCGGGATGGTAAATATGGCTTTTCTGATCCTCTGACATTTAATTCCGTGGTGGAGCTCATTAACCACTAT
CACCATGAATCTCTTGCTCAGTACAATCCCAAACTTGATGTGAAGCTGATGTACCCAGTGTCCAGATACC
AACAGGATCAGTTGGTAAAAGAAGATAATATTGATGCAGTAGGTAAAAAACTGCAAGAATACCACTCTCA
GTATCAGGAGAAGAGTAAAGAGTATGATAGGCTGTATGAAGAATATACTAGAACATCCCAGGAAATACAG
ATGAAGAGGACTGCAATAGAAGCTTTTAATGAAACAATTAAAATATTTGAAGAGCAGTGTCACACACAAG
AACAACATAGCAAAGAATATATTGAGCGATTTCGCAGAGAGGGGAATGAAAAGGAGATTGAACGAATTAT
GATGAATTATGATAAATTGAAATCACGTCTGGGTGAGATTCATGATAGCAAAATGCGTCTAGAGCAGGAT
TTGAAGAATCAAGCTTTGGACAACCGAGAAATAGATAAAAAAATGAATAGCATCAAACCTGACCTGATCC
AGCTGCGAAAGATCCGAGATCAACACCTTGTATGGCTCAATCACAAAGGAGTGAGACAGAAACGCCTGAA
TGTCTGGCTGGGAATTAAGAATGAGGATGCTGCTGAGAACTATTTTATCAATGAGGAAGATGAAAACCTG
CCCCATTATGATGAGAAAACCTGGTTTGTTGAGGATATCAATCGAGTACAAGCAGAGGACTTGCTTTATG
GGAAACCTGATGGTGCATTCTTAATTTGTGAGAGTAGCAAGAAAGGATGCTATGCTTGCTCTGTGGTGGC
CGATGGGGAAGTGAAGCACTGTGTGATCTACAGCACTGCTCGGGGCTATGGCTTTGCAGAGCCCTACAAC
CTGTACAGCTCTCTGAAGGAGCTAGTGCTCCATTACCAGCAGACATCCTTGGTTCAGCACAACGACTCCC
TCAACGTCAGGCTTGCCTACCCTGTTCATGCACAGATGCCCTCGCTTTGCAGA
